Addgene plasmid #144363: TFORF1013
Purpose: Lentiviral vector for overexpressing transcription factor ORFs with unique 24-bp barcodes. Barcodes facilitate identification of transcription factors in pooled screens.
Depositing lab: Feng Zhang. Depositing organization: Broad Institute. Publication: A transcription factor atlas of directed differentiation. Joung J, Ma S, Tay T, Geiger-Schuller KR, Kirchgatterer PC, Verdine VK, Guo B, Arias-Garcia MA, Allen WE, Singh A, Kuksenko O, Abudayyeh OO, Gootenberg JS, Fu Z, Macrae RK, Buenrostro JD, Regev A, Zhang F. Cell. 2023 Jan 5;186(1):209-229.e26. doi: 10.1016/j.cell.2022.11.026. PubMed 36608654.
Backbone
  Vector backbone: pLX_TRC317
  Backbone manufacturer: Broad Institute Genetic Perturbation Platform
  Backbone size w/o insert (bp): 8264
  Vector type: Mammalian Expression, Lentiviral
  Selectable markers: Puromycin
Growth in bacteria
  Bacterial resistance: Ampicillin, 100 μg/mL
  Growth temperature: 37°C
  Growth strain: NEB Stable
  Copy number: High Copy
Gene/Insert
  Gene/Insert name: NCL
  Species: H. sapiens (human)
  Insert size (bp): 2234
  Entrez Gene: NCL (a.k.a. C23, Nsr1)
  Promoter: EF1a
  Cloning method: Unknown
  Sequencing primers: 5′ GGGTGGAGACTGAAGTTAGGCCAG; 3′ CACATAGCGTAAAAGGAGCAACATAG
Terms and licenses: Academic/Nonprofit Terms; Industry Terms: Not Available to Industry
Depositor comments: NM_005381,ENST00000322723 . The transcription factor ORF portion of this plasmid was synthesized by Genewiz. Please test multiple small colonies in case of plasmid recombination. To make this collection available in a timely manner, a portion of this collection was not fully sequenced by Addgene. If an Addgene verified full plasmid sequence is not available, please contact us prior to placing an order to request the full sequence.
How to cite: TFORF1013 was a gift from Feng Zhang (Addgene plasmid # 144363 ; http://n2t.net/addgene:144363 ; RRID:Addgene_144363)
