[The description below was written by a language model from this plasmid's Addgene catalogue record and pLannotate feature annotations shown in this document.]
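Description:
TFORF1013 is a third-generation-style, self-inactivating lentiviral expression plasmid built on the pLX_TRC317 backbone and carrying the human NCL (nucleolin) open reading frame. It belongs to a barcoded collection of transcription factor ORFs. In bacteria it is maintained through a high-copy ColE1/pUC-type origin and selected with ampicillin via the β-lactamase gene. An f1 origin and remnants of lac and T7/T3 promoter sequences are also present in the backbone. The depositor warns that the plasmid can recombine, as is common for LTR-containing vectors.

The viral genome is transcribed from an RSV promoter fused to a truncated HIV-1 5' LTR. It is followed by the Ψ packaging signal with a gag fragment and the Rev response element, and it ends in a ΔU3 3' LTR that inactivates LTR promoter activity after integration. Within this unit, an SV40 early promoter drives a puromycin N-acetyltransferase cassette for selecting transduced mammalian cells. A cPPT/CTS element, which aids nuclear import of the viral genome, comes next. The strong constitutive EF-1α promoter then drives the NCL coding sequence, and a WPRE downstream enhances transcript expression. According to the record, each construct in the collection carries a unique 24-bp barcode, but the feature table does not annotate it. The short U6 promoter fragment annotated between the ORF and the WPRE is probably only a partial sequence match, not a functional element.

The vector is intended for packaging into lentivirus and stable overexpression of the ORF in mammalian cells. It is particularly suited to pooled overexpression screens, such as directed differentiation studies, where the barcode identifies which factor each cell received.
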