Features (pLannotate 1.2.2; 31 found; start..end, strand, type, name):
      1..1179    +  promoter       EF-1α promoter: strong constitutive promoter for human elongation factor EF-1α
   1196..3325    +  CDS            NCL: NUCL_HUMAN - Experimental evidence at protein level: Swiss-Prot protein existence level 1. Nucleolin is the major nucleolar protein of growing eukaryotic cells. It is found associated with intranucleolar chromatin and pre-ribosomal particles. It induces chromatin decondensation by binding to histone H1. It is thought to play a role in pre-rRNA transcription and ribosome assembly. May play a role in the process of transcriptional elongation. Binds RNA oligonucleotides with 5'-UUAGGG- 3' repeats more tightly than the telomeric single-stranded DNA 5'- TTAGGG-3' repeats. From Homo sapiens (Human).
   3341..3394    +  promoter       U6 promoter (fragment): RNA polymerase III promoter for human U6 snRNA
   3436..4024    +  misc_feature   WPRE: woodchuck hepatitis virus posttranscriptional regulatory element
   4075..4094    +  misc_feature   cPPT/CTS (fragment): central polypurine tract and central termination sequence of HIV-1
   4096..4329    +  LTR            3' LTR (ΔU3): self-inactivating 3' long terminal repeat (LTR) from HIV-1
   4407..4528    +  polyA_signal   SV40 poly(A) signal: SV40 polyadenylation signal
   4568..4703    +  rep_origin     SV40 ori: SV40 origin of replication
   4724..4742    -  promoter       T7 promoter: promoter for bacteriophage T7 RNA polymerase
   4750..4905    +  CDS            lacZα (fragment): LacZα fragment of β-galactosidase; lacZ fragment
   4910..5338    +  rep_origin     f1 ori (sequence partly withheld): f1 bacteriophage origin of replication; arrow indicates direction of (+) strand synthesis
   5391..5495    +  promoter       AmpR promoter: bla
   5496..6356    +  CDS            AmpR: β-lactamase; bla; confers resistance to ampicillin, carbenicillin, and related antibiotics
   6527..7115    +  rep_origin     ori: high-copy-number ColE1/pMB1/pBR322/pUC origin of replication
   7298..7390    +  CDS            lacI (fragment): lac repressor; lacI; The lac repressor binds to the lac operator to inhibit transcription in E. coli. This inhibition can be relieved by adding lactose or isopropyl-β-D-thiogalactopyranoside (IPTG).
   7403..7424    +  protein_bind   CAP binding site: CAP binding activates transcription in the presence of cAMP. E. coli catabolite activator protein
   7439..7469    +  promoter       lac promoter: promoter for the E. coli lac operon
   7477..7493    +  protein_bind   lac operator: The lac repressor binds to the lac operator to inhibit transcription in E. coli. This inhibition can be relieved by adding lactose or isopropyl-β-D-thiogalactopyranoside (IPTG). lac repressor encoded by lacI
   7538..7556    +  promoter       T3 promoter: promoter for bacteriophage T3 RNA polymerase
   7584..7810    +  promoter       RSV promoter: Rous sarcoma virus enhancer/promoter
   7811..7991    +  LTR            5' LTR (truncated): truncated 5' long terminal repeat (LTR) from HIV-1
   8038..8163    +  misc_feature   HIV-1 Ψ: packaging signal of human immunodeficiency virus type 1
   8147..8510    +  CDS            HIV-1 gag (fragment): gag protein from human immunodeficiency virus 1; gag
   8656..8889    +  misc_feature   RRE: The Rev response element (RRE) of HIV-1 allows for Rev-dependent mRNA export from the nucleus to the cytoplasm.
   9266..9292    +  CDS            Rev (fragment): human immunodeficiency virus 1 (HIV-1) Rev protein; rev; enhances nuclear export of unspliced and incompletely spliced viral mRNAs
   9299..9322    +  promoter       SV40 promoter (fragment): SV40 early promoter
   9323..9394    +  promoter       SV40 promoter (fragment): SV40 enhancer and early promoter
   9418..9553    +  rep_origin     SV40 ori: SV40 origin of replication
   9599..10195   +  CDS            PuroR (fragment): puromycin N-acetyltransferase; pac from Streptomyces; confers resistance to puromycin
  10244..10361   +  misc_feature   cPPT/CTS: central polypurine tract and central termination sequence of HIV-1
  10426..10492   +  CDS            small t antigen (fragment): SV40 (simian virus 40) small t antigen
>Addgene plasmid #144363 | TFORF1013 | addgene full sequence | sequence record 353736 | Addgene NGS Result
GGCTCCGGTGCCCGTCAGTGGGCAGAGCGCACATCGCCCACAGTCCCCGAGAAGTTGGGGGGAGGGGTCG
GCAATTGAACCGGTGCCTAGAGAAGGTGGCGCGGGGTAAACTGGGAAAGTGATGTCGTGTACTGGCTCCG
CCTTTTTCCCGAGGGTGGGGGAGAACCGTATATAAGTGCAGTAGTCGCCGTGAACGTTCTTTTTCGCAAC
GGGTTTGCCGCCAGAACACAGGTAAGTGCCGTGTGTGGTTCCCGCGGGCCTGGCCTCTTTACGGGTTATG
GCCCTTGCGTGCCTTGAATTACTTCCACCTGGCTGCAGTACGTGATTCTTGATCCCGAGCTTCGGGTTGG
AAGTGGGTGGGAGAGTTCGAGGCCTTGCGCTTAAGGAGCCCCTTCGCCTCGTGCTTGAGTTGAGGCCTGG
CCTGGGCGCTGGGGCCGCCGCGTGCGAATCTGGTGGCACCTTCGCGCCTGTCTCGCTGCTTTCGATAAGT
CTCTAGCCATTTAAAATTTTTGATGACCTGCTGCGACGCTTTTTTTCTGGCAAGATAGTCTTGTAAATGC
GGGCCAAGATCTGCACACTGGTATTTCGGTTTTTGGGGCCGCGGGCGGCGACGGGGCCCGTGCGTCCCAG
CGCACATGTTCGGCGAGGCGGGGCCTGCGAGCGCGGCCACCGAGAATCGGACGGGGGTAGTCTCAAGCTG
GCCGGCCTGCTCTGGTGCCTGGCCTCGCGCCGCCGTGTATCGCCCCGCCCTGGGCGGCAAGGCTGGCCCG
GTCGGCACCAGTTGCGTGAGCGGAAAGATGGCCGCTTCCCGGCCCTGCTGCAGGGAGCTCAAAATGGAGG
ACGCGGCGCTCGGGAGAGCGGGCGGGTGAGTCACCCACACAAAGGAAAAGGGCCTTTCCGTCCTCAGCCG
TCGCTTCATGTGACTCCACGGAGTACCGGGCGCCGTCCAGGCACCTCGATTAGTTCTCGAGCTTTTGGAG
TACGTCGTCTTTAGGTTGGGGGGAGGGGTTTTATGCGATGGAGTTTCCCCACACTGAGTGGGTGGAGACT
GAAGTTAGGCCAGCTTGGCACTTGATGTAATTCTCCTTGGAATTTGCCCTTTTTGAGTTTGGATCTTGGT
TCATTCTCAAGCCTCAGACAGTGGTTCAAAGTTTTTTTCTTCCATTTCAGGTGTCGTGAGGCTAGCACCG
CCACCATGGTGAAGCTCGCGAAGGCAGGTAAAAATCAAGGTGACCCCAAGAAAATGGCTCCTCCTCCAAA
GGAGGTAGAAGAAGATAGTGAAGATGAGGAAATGTCAGAAGATGAAGAAGATGATAGCAGTGGAGAAGAG
GTCGTCATACCTCAGAAGAAAGGCAAGAAGGCTGCTGCAACCTCAGCAAAGAAGGTGGTCGTTTCCCCAA
CAAAAAAGGTTGCAGTTGCCACACCAGCCAAGAAAGCAGCTGTCACTCCAGGCAAAAAGGCAGCAGCAAC
ACCTGCCAAGAAGACAGTTACACCAGCCAAAGCAGTTACCACACCTGGCAAGAAGGGAGCCACACCAGGC
AAAGCATTGGTAGCAACTCCTGGTAAGAAGGGTGCTGCCATCCCAGCCAAGGGGGCAAAGAATGGCAAGA
ATGCCAAGAAGGAAGACAGTGATGAAGAGGAGGATGATGACAGTGAGGAGGATGAGGAGGATGACGAGGA
CGAGGATGAGGATGAAGATGAAATTGAACCAGCAGCGATGAAAGCAGCAGCTGCTGCCCCTGCCTCAGAG
GATGAGGACGATGAGGATGACGAAGATGATGAGGATGACGATGACGATGAGGAAGATGACTCTGAAGAAG
AAGCTATGGAGACTACACCAGCCAAAGGAAAGAAAGCTGCAAAAGTTGTTCCTGTGAAAGCCAAGAACGT
GGCTGAGGATGAAGATGAAGAAGAGGATGATGAGGACGAGGATGACGACGACGACGAAGATGATGAAGAT
GATGATGATGAAGATGATGAGGAGGAGGAAGAAGAGGAGGAGGAAGAGCCTGTCAAAGAAGCACCTGGAA
AACGAAAGAAGGAAATGGCCAAACAGAAAGCAGCTCCTGAAGCCAAGAAACAGAAAGTGGAAGGCACAGA
ACCGACTACGGCTTTCAATCTCTTTGTTGGAAACCTAAACTTTAACAAATCTGCTCCTGAATTAAAAACT
GGTATCAGCGATGTTTTTGCTAAAAATGATCTTGCTGTTGTGGATGTCAGAATTGGTATGACTAGGAAAT
TTGGTTATGTGGATTTTGAATCTGCTGAAGACCTGGAGAAAGCGTTGGAACTCACTGGTTTGAAAGTCTT
TGGCAATGAAATTAAACTAGAGAAACCAAAAGGAAAAGACAGTAAGAAAGAGCGAGATGCGAGAACACTT
TTGGCTAAAAATCTCCCTTACAAAGTCACTCAGGATGAATTGAAAGAAGTGTTTGAAGATGCTGCGGAGA
TCAGATTAGTCAGCAAGGATGGGAAAAGTAAAGGGATTGCTTATATTGAATTTAAGACAGAAGCTGATGC
AGAGAAAACCTTTGAAGAAAAGCAGGGAACAGAGATCGATGGGCGATCTATTTCCCTGTACTATACTGGA
GAGAAAGGTCAAAATCAAGACTATAGAGGTGGAAAGAATAGCACTTGGAGTGGTGAATCAAAAACTCTGG
TTTTAAGCAACCTCTCCTACAGTGCAACAGAAGAAACTCTTCAGGAAGTATTTGAGAAAGCAACTTTTAT
CAAAGTACCCCAGAACCAAAATGGCAAATCTAAAGGGTATGCATTTATAGAGTTTGCTTCATTCGAAGAC
GCTAAAGAAGCTTTAAATTCCTGTAATAAAAGGGAAATTGAGGGCAGAGCAATCAGGCTGGAGTTGCAAG
GACCCAGGGGATCACCTAATGCCAGAAGCCAGCCATCCAAAACTCTGTTTGTCAAAGGCCTGTCTGAGGA
TACCACTGAAGAGACATTAAAGGAGTCATTTGACGGCTCCGTTCGGGCAAGGATAGTTACTGACCGGGAA
ACTGGGTCCTCCAAAGGGTTTGGTTTTGTAGACTTCAACAGTGAGGAGGATGCCAAAGCTGCCAAGGAGG
CCATGGAAGACGGTGAAATTGATGGAAATAAAGTTACCTTGGACTGGGCCAAACCTAAGGGTGAAGGTGG
CTTCGGGGGTCGTGGTGGAGGCAGAGGCGGCTTTGGAGGACGAGGTGGTGGTAGAGGAGGCCGAGGAGGA
TTTGGTGGCAGAGGCCGGGGAGGCTTTGGAGGGCGAGGAGGCTTCCGAGGAGGCAGAGGAGGAGGAGGTG
ACCACAAGCCACAAGGAAAGAAGACGAAGTTTGAATAGTAATGAACTAGTCCGTAACTTGAAAGTATTTC
GATTTCTTGGCTTTATATATCTTGTGGAAAGGACGAGTAGTGTTTGTCTTAACTTATGCCACGCGTTAAG
TCGACAATCAACCTCTGGATTACAAAATTTGTGAAAGATTGACTGGTATTCTTAACTATGTTGCTCCTTT
TACGCTATGTGGATACGCTGCTTTAATGCCTTTGTATCATGCTATTGCTTCCCGTATGGCTTTCATTTTC
TCCTCCTTGTATAAATCCTGGTTGCTGTCTCTTTATGAGGAGTTGTGGCCCGTTGTCAGGCAACGTGGCG
TGGTGTGCACTGTGTTTGCTGACGCAACCCCCACTGGTTGGGGCATTGCCACCACCTGTCAGCTCCTTTC
CGGGACTTTCGCTTTCCCCCTCCCTATTGCCACGGCGGAACTCATCGCCGCCTGCCTTGCCCGCTGCTGG
ACAGGGGCTCGGCTGTTGGGCACTGACAATTCCGTGGTGTTGTCGGGGAAATCATCGTCCTTTCCTTGGC
TGCTCGCCTGTGTTGCCACCTGGATTCTGCGCGGGACGTCCTTCTGCTACGTCCCTTCGGCCCTCAATCC
AGCGGACCTTCCTTCCCGCGGCCTGCTGCCGGCTCTGCGGCCTCTTCCGCGTCTTCGCCTTCGCCCTCAG
ACGAGTCGGATCTCCCTTTGGGCCGCCTCCCCGCGTCGACTTTAAGACCAATGACTTACAAGGCAGCTGT
AGATCTTAGCCACTTTTTAAAAGAAAAGGGGGGACTGGAAGGGCTAATTCACTCCCAACGAAGACAAGAT
CTGCTTTTTGCTTGTACTGGGTCTCTCTGGTTAGACCAGATCTGAGCCTGGGAGCTCTCTGGCTAACTAG
GGAACCCACTGCTTAAGCCTCAATAAAGCTTGCCTTGAGTGCTTCAAGTAGTGTGTGCCCGTCTGTTGTG
TGACTCTGGTAACTAGAGATCCCTCAGACCCTTTTAGTCAGTGTGGAAAATCTCTAGCAGTACGTATAGT
AGTTCATGTCATCTTATTATTCAGTATTTATAACTTGCAAAGAAATGAATATCAGAGAGTGAGAGGAACT
TGTTTATTGCAGCTTATAATGGTTACAAATAAAGCAATAGCATCACAAATTTCACAAATAAAGCATTTTT
TTCACTGCATTCTAGTTGTGGTTTGTCCAAACTCATCAATGTATCTTATCATGTCTGGCTCTAGCTATCC
CGCCCCTAACTCCGCCCATCCCGCCCCTAACTCCGCCCAGTTCCGCCCATTCTCCGCCCCATGGCTGACT
AATTTTTTTTATTTATGCAGAGGCCGAGGCCGCCTCGGCCTCTGAGCTATTCCAGAAGTAGTGAGGAGGC
TTTTTTGGAGGCCTAGGGACGTACCCAATTCGCCCTATAGTGAGTCGTATTACGCGCGCTCACTGGCCGT
CGTTTTACAACGTCGTGACTGGGAAAACCCTGGCGTTACCCAACTTAATCGCCTTGCAGCACATCCCCCT
TTCGCCAGCTGGCGTAATAGCGAAGAGGCCCGCACCGATCGCCCTTCCCAACAGTTGCGCAGCCTGAATG
GCGAATGGG
[124 nt withheld, positions 4910-5033]
C
[91 nt withheld, positions 5035-5125]
A
[49 nt withheld, positions 5127-5175]
CCTTTGACGTTGGAGTCCACGTTCTTT
[37 nt withheld, positions 5203-5239]
ACCCTATCTCGGTCTATTCTTTTGATTTATAAGGGATTTTGCCGATTTCGGCCTATTGGTTAAAAAATGA
GCTGATTTAACAAAAATTTAACGCGAATTTTAACAAAATATTAACGCTTACAATTTAGGTGGCACTTTTC
GGGGAAATGTGCGCGGAACCCCTATTTGTTTATTTTTCTAAATACATTCAAATATGTATCCGCTCATGAG
ACAATAACCCTGATAAATGCTTCAATAATATTGAAAAAGGAAGAGTATGAGTATTCAACATTTCCGTGTC
GCCCTTATTCCCTTTTTTGCGGCATTTTGCCTTCCTGTTTTTGCTCACCCAGAAACGCTGGTGAAAGTAA
AAGATGCTGAAGATCAGTTGGGTGCACGAGTGGGTTACATCGAACTGGATCTCAACAGCGGTAAGATCCT
TGAGAGTTTTCGCCCCGAAGAACGTTTTCCAATGATGAGCACTTTTAAAGTTCTGCTATGTGGCGCGGTA
TTATCCCGTATTGACGCCGGGCAAGAGCAACTCGGTCGCCGCATACACTATTCTCAGAATGACTTGGTTG
AGTACTCACCAGTCACAGAAAAGCATCTTACGGATGGCATGACAGTAAGAGAATTATGCAGTGCTGCCAT
AACCATGAGTGATAACACTGCGGCCAACTTACTTCTGACAACGATCGGAGGACCGAAGGAGCTAACCGCT
TTTTTGCACAACATGGGGGATCATGTAACTCGCCTTGATCGTTGGGAACCGGAGCTGAATGAAGCCATAC
CAAACGACGAGCGTGACACCACGATGCCTGTAGCAATGGCAACAACGTTGCGCAAACTATTAACTGGCGA
ACTACTTACTCTAGCTTCCCGGCAACAATTAATAGACTGGATGGAGGCGGATAAAGTTGCAGGACCACTT
CTGCGCTCGGCCCTTCCGGCTGGCTGGTTTATTGCTGATAAATCTGGAGCCGGTGAGCGTGGGTCTCGCG
GTATCATTGCAGCACTGGGGCCAGATGGTAAGCCCTCCCGTATCGTAGTTATCTACACGACGGGGAGTCA
GGCAACTATGGATGAACGAAATAGACAGATCGCTGAGATAGGTGCCTCACTGATTAAGCATTGGTAACTG
TCAGACCAAGTTTACTCATATATACTTTAGATTGATTTAAAACTTCATTTTTAATTTAAAAGGATCTAGG
TGAAGATCCTTTTTGATAATCTCATGACCAAAATCCCTTAACGTGAGTTTTCGTTCCACTGAGCGTCAGA
CCCCGTAGAAAAGATCAAAGGATCTTCTTGAGATCCTTTTTTTCTGCGCGTAATCTGCTGCTTGCAAACA
AAAAAACCACCGCTACCAGCGGTGGTTTGTTTGCCGGATCAAGAGCTACCAACTCTTTTTCCGAAGGTAA
CTGGCTTCAGCAGAGCGCAGATACCAAATACTGTTCTTCTAGTGTAGCCGTAGTTAGGCCACCACTTCAA
GAACTCTGTAGCACCGCCTACATACCTCGCTCTGCTAATCCTGTTACCAGTGGCTGCTGCCAGTGGCGAT
AAGTCGTGTCTTACCGGGTTGGACTCAAGACGATAGTTACCGGATAAGGCGCAGCGGTCGGGCTGAACGG
GGGGTTCGTGCACACAGCCCAGCTTGGAGCGAACGACCTACACCGAACTGAGATACCTACAGCGTGAGCT
ATGAGAAAGCGCCACGCTTCCCGAAGGGAGAAAGGCGGACAGGTATCCGGTAAGCGGCAGGGTCGGAACA
GGAGAGCGCACGAGGGAGCTTCCAGGGGGAAACGCCTGGTATCTTTATAGTCCTGTCGGGTTTCGCCACC
TCTGACTTGAGCGTCGATTTTTGTGATGCTCGTCAGGGGGGCGGAGCCTATGGAAAAACGCCAGCAACGC
GGCCTTTTTACGGTTCCTGGCCTTTTGCTGGCCTTTTGCTCACATGTTCTTTCCTGCGTTATCCCCTGAT
TCTGTGGATAACCGTATTACCGCCTTTGAGTGAGCTGATACCGCTCGCCGCAGCCGAACGACCGAGCGCA
GCGAGTCAGTGAGCGAGGAAGCGGAAGAGCGCCCAATACGCAAACCGCCTCTCCCCGCGCGTTGGCCGAT
TCATTAATGCAGCTGGCACGACAGGTTTCCCGACTGGAAAGCGGGCAGTGAGCGCAACGCAATTAATGTG
AGTTAGCTCACTCATTAGGCACCCCAGGCTTTACACTTTATGCTTCCGGCTCGTATGTTGTGTGGAATTG
TGAGCGGATAACAATTTCACACAGGAAACAGCTATGACCATGATTACGCCAAGCGCGCAATTAACCCTCA
CTAAAGGGAACAAAAGCTGGAGCTGCAAGCTTAATGTAGTCTTATGCAATACTCTTGTAGTCTTGCAACA
TGGTAACGATGAGTTAGCAACATGCCTTACAAGGAGAGAAAAAGCACCGTGCATGCCGATTGGTGGAAGT
AAGGTGGTACGATCGTGCCTTATTAGGAAGGCAACAGACGGGTCTGACATGGATTGGACGAACCACTGAA
TTGCCGCATTGCAGAGATATTGTATTTAAGTGCCTAGCTCGATACATAAACGGGTCTCTCTGGTTAGACC
AGATCTGAGCCTGGGAGCTCTCTGGCTAACTAGGGAACCCACTGCTTAAGCCTCAATAAAGCTTGCCTTG
AGTGCTTCAAGTAGTGTGTGCCCGTCTGTTGTGTGACTCTGGTAACTAGAGATCCCTCAGACCCTTTTAG
TCAGTGTGGAAAATCTCTAGCAGTGGCGCCCGAACAGGGACTTGAAAGCGAAAGGGAAACCAGAGGAGCT
CTCTCGACGCAGGACTCGGCTTGCTGAAGCGCGCACGGCAAGAGGCGAGGGGCGGCGACTGGTGAGTACG
CCAAAAATTTTGACTAGCGGAGGCTAGAAGGAGAGAGATGGGTGCGAGAGCGTCAGTATTAAGCGGGGGA
GAATTAGATCGCGATGGGAAAAAATTCGGTTAAGGCCAGGGGGAAAGAAAAAATATAAATTAAAACATAT
AGTATGGGCAAGCAGGGAGCTAGAACGATTCGCAGTTAATCCTGGCCTGTTAGAAACATCAGAAGGCTGT
AGACAAATACTGGGACAGCTACAACCATCCCTTCAGACAGGATCAGAAGAACTTAGATCATTATATAATA
CAGTAGCAACCCTCTATTGTGTGCATCAAAGGATAGAGATAAAAGACACCAAGGAAGCTTTAGACAAGAT
AGAGGAAGAGCAAAACAAAAGTAAGACCACCGCACAGCAAGCGGCCGCTGATCTTCAGACCTGGAGGAGG
AGATATGAGGGACAATTGGAGAAGTGAATTATATAAATATAAAGTAGTAAAAATTGAACCATTAGGAGTA
GCACCCACCAAGGCAAAGAGAAGAGTGGTGCAGAGAGAAAAAAGAGCAGTGGGAATAGGAGCTTTGTTCC
TTGGGTTCTTGGGAGCAGCAGGAAGCACTATGGGCGCAGCGTCAATGACGCTGACGGTACAGGCCAGACA
ATTATTGTCTGGTATAGTGCAGCAGCAGAACAATTTGCTGAGGGCTATTGAGGCGCAACAGCATCTGTTG
CAACTCACAGTCTGGGGCATCAAGCAGCTCCAGGCAAGAATCCTGGCTGTGGAAAGATACCTAAAGGATC
AACAGCTCCTGGGGATTTGGGGTTGCTCTGGAAAACTCATTTGCACCACTGCTGTGCCTTGGAATGCTAG
TTGGAGTAATAAATCTCTGGAACAGATTTGGAATCACACGACCTGGATGGAGTGGGACAGAGAAATTAAC
AATTACACAAGCTTAATACACTCCTTAATTGAAGAATCGCAAAACCAGCAAGAAAAGAATGAACAAGAAT
TATTGGAATTAGATAAATGGGCAAGTTTGTGGAATTGGTTTAACATAACAAATTGGCTGTGGTATATAAA
ATTATTCATAATGATAGTAGGAGGCTTGGTAGGTTTAAGAATAGTTTTTGCTGTACTTTCTATAGTGAAT
AGAGTTAGGCAGGGATATTCACCATTATCGTTTCAGACCCACCTCCCAACCCCGAGGGGACCCATGCATT
GCATCTCAATTAGTCAGCAACCAGGTGTGGAAAGTCCCCAGGCTCCCCAGCAGGCAGAAGTATGCAAAGC
ATGCGTCTCAATTAGTCAGCAACCATAGTCCCGCCCCTAACTCCGCCCATCCCGCCCCTAACTCCGCCCA
GTTCCGCCCATTCTCCGCCCCATGGCTGACTAATTTTTTTTATTTATGCAGAGGCCGAGGCCGCCTCGGC
CTCTGAGCTATTCCAGAAGTAGTGAGGAGGCTTTTTTGGAGGCCTAGGCTTTTGCAAAAAGCTTTCTAGA
GGTACCACCGGAGCTTACCATGACCGAGTACAAGCCCACGGTGCGCCTCGCCACCCGCGACGACGTCCCC
AGGGCCGTACGCACCCTCGCCGCCGCGTTCGCCGACTACCCCGCCACGCGCCACACCGTCGATCCGGACC
GCCACATCGAGCGGGTCACCGAGCTGCAAGAACTCTTCCTCACGCGCGTCGGGCTCGACATCGGCAAGGT
GTGGGTCGCGGACGACGGCGCCGCCGTGGCGGTCTGGACCACGCCGGAGAGCGTCGAAGCGGGGGCGGTG
TTCGCCGAGATCGGCCCGCGCATGGCCGAGTTGAGCGGTTCCCGGCTGGCCGCGCAGCAACAGATGGAAG
GCCTCCTGGCGCCGCACCGGCCCAAGGAGCCCGCGTGGTTCCTGGCCACCGTCGGCGTCTCGCCCGACCA
CCAGGGCAAGGGTCTGGGCAGCGCCGTCGTGCTCCCCGGAGTGGAGGCGGCCGAGCGCGCCGGGGTGCCC
GCCTTCCTGGAGACCTCCGCGCCCCGCAACCTCCCCTTCTACGAGCGGCTCGGCTTCACCGTCACCGCCG
ACGTCGAGGTGCCCGAAGGACCGCGCACCTGGTGCATGACCCGCAAGCCCGGTGCCAGTTAACGAATTCT
AGATCTTGAGACAAATGGCAGTATTCATCCACAATTTTAAAAGAAAAGGGGGGATTGGGGGGTACAGTGC
AGGGGAAAGAATAGTAGACATAATAGCAACAGACATACAAACTAAAGAATTACAAAAACAAATTACAAAA
ATTCAAAATTTTCGGGTTTATTACAGGGACAGCAGAGATCCACTTTGGCGCCGGCTCGAGGCCTGCAGGT
GCAAAGATGGATAAAGTTTTAAACAGAGAGGAATCTTTGCAGCTAATGGACCTTCTAGGTCTTGAAAGGA
GTGGGAATT
