>Addgene plasmid #144363 | TFORF1013 | depositor partial sequence | sequence record 285204 | Insert
ACCGCCACCATGGTGAAGCTCGCGAAGGCAGGTAAAAATCAAGGTGACCCCAAGAAAATGGCTCCTCCTC
CAAAGGAGGTAGAAGAAGATAGTGAAGATGAGGAAATGTCAGAAGATGAAGAAGATGATAGCAGTGGAGA
AGAGGTCGTCATACCTCAGAAGAAAGGCAAGAAGGCTGCTGCAACCTCAGCAAAGAAGGTGGTCGTTTCC
CCAACAAAAAAGGTTGCAGTTGCCACACCAGCCAAGAAAGCAGCTGTCACTCCAGGCAAAAAGGCAGCAG
CAACACCTGCCAAGAAGACAGTTACACCAGCCAAAGCAGTTACCACACCTGGCAAGAAGGGAGCCACACC
AGGCAAAGCATTGGTAGCAACTCCTGGTAAGAAGGGTGCTGCCATCCCAGCCAAGGGGGCAAAGAATGGC
AAGAATGCCAAGAAGGAAGACAGTGATGAAGAGGAGGATGATGACAGTGAGGAGGATGAGGAGGATGACG
AGGACGAGGATGAGGATGAAGATGAAATTGAACCAGCAGCGATGAAAGCAGCAGCTGCTGCCCCTGCCTC
AGAGGATGAGGACGATGAGGATGACGAAGATGATGAGGATGACGATGACGATGAGGAAGATGACTCTGAA
GAAGAAGCTATGGAGACTACACCAGCCAAAGGAAAGAAAGCTGCAAAAGTTGTTCCTGTGAAAGCCAAGA
ACGTGGCTGAGGATGAAGATGAAGAAGAGGATGATGAGGACGAGGATGACGACGACGACGAAGATGATGA
AGATGATGATGATGAAGATGATGAGGAGGAGGAAGAAGAGGAGGAGGAAGAGCCTGTCAAAGAAGCACCT
GGAAAACGAAAGAAGGAAATGGCCAAACAGAAAGCAGCTCCTGAAGCCAAGAAACAGAAAGTGGAAGGCA
CAGAACCGACTACGGCTTTCAATCTCTTTGTTGGAAACCTAAACTTTAACAAATCTGCTCCTGAATTAAA
AACTGGTATCAGCGATGTTTTTGCTAAAAATGATCTTGCTGTTGTGGATGTCAGAATTGGTATGACTAGG
AAATTTGGTTATGTGGATTTTGAATCTGCTGAAGACCTGGAGAAAGCGTTGGAACTCACTGGTTTGAAAG
TCTTTGGCAATGAAATTAAACTAGAGAAACCAAAAGGAAAAGACAGTAAGAAAGAGCGAGATGCGAGAAC
ACTTTTGGCTAAAAATCTCCCTTACAAAGTCACTCAGGATGAATTGAAAGAAGTGTTTGAAGATGCTGCG
GAGATCAGATTAGTCAGCAAGGATGGGAAAAGTAAAGGGATTGCTTATATTGAATTTAAGACAGAAGCTG
ATGCAGAGAAAACCTTTGAAGAAAAGCAGGGAACAGAGATCGATGGGCGATCTATTTCCCTGTACTATAC
TGGAGAGAAAGGTCAAAATCAAGACTATAGAGGTGGAAAGAATAGCACTTGGAGTGGTGAATCAAAAACT
CTGGTTTTAAGCAACCTCTCCTACAGTGCAACAGAAGAAACTCTTCAGGAAGTATTTGAGAAAGCAACTT
TTATCAAAGTACCCCAGAACCAAAATGGCAAATCTAAAGGGTATGCATTTATAGAGTTTGCTTCATTCGA
AGACGCTAAAGAAGCTTTAAATTCCTGTAATAAAAGGGAAATTGAGGGCAGAGCAATCAGGCTGGAGTTG
CAAGGACCCAGGGGATCACCTAATGCCAGAAGCCAGCCATCCAAAACTCTGTTTGTCAAAGGCCTGTCTG
AGGATACCACTGAAGAGACATTAAAGGAGTCATTTGACGGCTCCGTTCGGGCAAGGATAGTTACTGACCG
GGAAACTGGGTCCTCCAAAGGGTTTGGTTTTGTAGACTTCAACAGTGAGGAGGATGCCAAAGCTGCCAAG
GAGGCCATGGAAGACGGTGAAATTGATGGAAATAAAGTTACCTTGGACTGGGCCAAACCTAAGGGTGAAG
GTGGCTTCGGGGGTCGTGGTGGAGGCAGAGGCGGCTTTGGAGGACGAGGTGGTGGTAGAGGAGGCCGAGG
AGGATTTGGTGGCAGAGGCCGGGGAGGCTTTGGAGGGCGAGGAGGCTTCCGAGGAGGCAGAGGAGGAGGA
GGTGACCACAAGCCACAAGGAAAGAAGACGAAGTTTGAATAGTAATGAACTAGTCCGTAACTTGAAAGTA
TTTCGATTTCTTGGCTTTATATATCTTGTGGAAAGGACGAGTAGTGTTTGTCTTAACTTATGCC
