>Addgene plasmid #144363 | TFORF1013 | depositor partial sequence | sequence record 285205 | Barcode
GTAGTGTTTGTCTTAACTTATGCC
